Addgene plasmid #89595: pTH861-gst-optec P210T
Purpose: Plasmid for bacterial expression of a His-tagged P210T mutant of GST encoded by preferred codons
Depositing lab: Tobias von der Haar. Depositing organization: London and South East University Group (LASE). Publication: Codon-Dependent Translational Accuracy Controls Protein Quality in Escherichia coli but not in Saccharomyces cerevisiae. Jossé L, Sampson CDD, Tuite MF, Howland K, von der Haar T. bioRxiv 200006 10.1101/200006.
Backbone
  Vector backbone: pET28a
  Backbone manufacturer: EMD Biosciences
  Backbone size w/o insert (bp): 5240
  Total vector size (bp): 5935
  Vector type: Bacterial Expression
Growth in bacteria
  Bacterial resistance: Kanamycin, 50 μg/mL
  Growth temperature: 37°C
  Growth strain: DH5alpha
  Copy number: High Copy
Gene/Insert
  Gene/Insert name: glutathione-S transferase P210T mutant, codon-optimised for bacterial expression
  Species: synthetic construct
  Insert size (bp): 695
  Mutation: changed proline 210 to threonine
  GenBank ID: LT799420.1
  Promoter: T7
  Tag / fusion protein: 8xhistidine (N terminal on insert)
  Cloning method: Restriction Enzyme; 5′ cloning site NcoI (not destroyed); 3′ cloning site HindIII (not destroyed)
  Sequencing primers: 5′ GGCGCCAGCAACCGCACCTGTGGC; 3′ GCGCCGCTACAGGGCGCGTCC
Terms and licenses: Academic/Nonprofit Terms; Industry Terms: Not Available to Industry
How to cite: pTH861-gst-optec P210T was a gift from Tobias von der Haar (Addgene plasmid # 89595 ; http://n2t.net/addgene:89595 ; RRID:Addgene_89595)
