[The description below was written by a language model from this plasmid's Addgene catalogue record and pLannotate feature annotations shown in this document.]
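Description:
pTH861-gst-optec P210T is a bacterial expression plasmid of about 5.9 kb built on the pET28a backbone. It produces a His-tagged point mutant of glutathione S-transferase in E. coli. It is maintained through a ColE1/pBR322-type origin with the adjacent bom and rop elements and is selected with kanamycin via the aph(3')-Ia gene. An f1 origin is also present. The catalogue lists the plasmid as high copy, although rop is normally associated with reduced copy number. The two sequence records, depositor-supplied and NGS-derived, differ by only a few nucleotides in length and in their start coordinates, and their annotated features are otherwise the same.

The roughly 0.7 kb insert was cloned between NcoI and HindIII. It is a synthetic open reading frame that begins with an N-terminal 8xHis tag, followed by a GST coding sequence that matches the 26 kDa Schistosoma japonicum enzyme. The sequence is recoded with codons preferred in E. coli and carries a proline-to-threonine substitution at position 210. Transcription comes from a T7 promoter with an adjoining lac operator. Translation initiates at the T7 gene 10 ribosome binding site, and the unit ends at the T7 terminator. The plasmid-borne lacI gene supplies repressor, so expression depends on a host that provides T7 RNA polymerase and is inducible with IPTG. A short His-tag fragment from the vector lies downstream of the GST sequence, but the record does not indicate whether it is translated.

The associated study concerns how codon usage affects translational accuracy and protein quality in E. coli versus yeast. That suggests the construct serves as a purifiable, defined amino-acid variant of GST in that work, though the record does not state the specific role of the P210T change.
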