Features (pLannotate 1.2.2; 20 found; start..end, strand, type, name):
     12..467     +  rep_origin     f1 ori (sequence partly withheld): f1 bacteriophage origin of replication; arrow indicates direction of (+) strand synthesis
    494..551     +  promoter       AmpR promoter (fragment): bla
    560..1375    -  CDS            KanR: aminoglycoside phosphotransferase; aph(3')-Ia; confers resistance to kanamycin in bacteria or G418 (Geneticin®) in eukaryotes
   1497..2085    +  rep_origin     ori: high-copy-number ColE1/pMB1/pBR322/pUC origin of replication
   2271..2413    -  misc_feature   bom: basis of mobility region from pBR322
   2515..2706    -  CDS            rop: Rop protein, which maintains plasmids at low copy number; rop
   2723..3103    +  CDS            YPB1_ECOLX: Protein predicted: Swiss-Prot protein existence level 4. From Escherichia coli.
   3175..3466    -  CDS            TcR (fragment): tetracycline efflux protein; tet; confers resistance to tetracycline
   3481..3502    -  protein_bind   CAP binding site: CAP binding activates transcription in the presence of cAMP. E. coli catabolite activator protein
   3515..4597    -  CDS            lacI: lac repressor; lacI; The lac repressor binds to the lac operator to inhibit transcription in E. coli. This inhibition can be relieved by adding lactose or isopropyl-β-D-thiogalactopyranoside (IPTG).
   4598..4675    -  promoter       lacI promoter: lacI
   4683..4962    -  CDS            TcR (fragment): tetracycline efflux protein; tet; confers resistance to tetracycline
   4984..5002    +  promoter       T7 promoter: promoter for bacteriophage T7 RNA polymerase
   5003..5027    +  protein_bind   lac operator: The lac repressor binds to the lac operator to inhibit transcription in E. coli. This inhibition can be relieved by adding lactose or isopropyl-β-D-thiogalactopyranoside (IPTG). lac repressor encoded by lacI
   5042..5064    +  RBS            RBS: efficient ribosome binding site from bacteriophage T7 gene 10 (Olins and Rangwala, 1989)
   5077..5100    +  CDS            8xHis: 8xHis affinity tag
   5101..5751    +  CDS            GST26_SCHJA: Experimental evidence at protein level: Swiss-Prot protein existence level 1. GST isoenzymes appear to play a central role in the parasite detoxification system. Other functions are also suspected including a role in increasing the solubility of haematin in the parasite gut. From Schistosoma japonicum (Blood fluke).
   5779..5796    +  CDS            9xHis (fragment): 9xHis affinity tag
   5806..5855    +  CDS            SET1 (fragment): solubility-enhancement tag derived from T7 phage gene 10B
   5863..5910    +  terminator     T7 terminator: transcription terminator for bacteriophage T7 RNA polymerase
>Addgene plasmid #89595 | pTH861-gst-optec P210T | depositor full sequence | sequence record 193904 | pTH861-gst-optec P210T sequence 5935 bps
TGGCGAATGGG
[124 nt withheld, positions 12-135]
C
[91 nt withheld, positions 137-227]
A
[49 nt withheld, positions 229-277]
CCTTTGACGTTGGAGTCCACGTTCTTT
[37 nt withheld, positions 305-341]
ACCCTATCTCGGTCTATTCTTTTGATTTATAAGGGATTTTGCCGATTTCGGCCTATTGGTTAAAAAATGA
GCTGATTTAACAAAAATTTAACGCGAATTTTAACAAAATATTAACGTTTACAATTTCAGGTGGCACTTTT
CGGGGAAATGTGCGCGGAACCCCTATTTGTTTATTTTTCTAAATACATTCAAATATGTATCCGCTCATGA
ATTAATTCTTAGAAAAACTCATCGAGCATCAAATGAAACTGCAATTTATTCATATCAGGATTATCAATAC
CATATTTTTGAAAAAGCCGTTTCTGTAATGAAGGAGAAAACTCACCGAGGCAGTTCCATAGGATGGCAAG
ATCCTGGTATCGGTCTGCGATTCCGACTCGTCCAACATCAATACAACCTATTAATTTCCCCTCGTCAAAA
ATAAGGTTATCAAGTGAGAAATCACCATGAGTGACGACTGAATCCGGTGAGAATGGCAAAAGTTTATGCA
TTTCTTTCCAGACTTGTTCAACAGGCCAGCCATTACGCTCGTCATCAAAATCACTCGCATCAACCAAACC
GTTATTCATTCGTGATTGCGCCTGAGCGAGACGAAATACGCGATCGCTGTTAAAAGGACAATTACAAACA
GGAATCGAATGCAACCGGCGCAGGAACACTGCCAGCGCATCAACAATATTTTCACCTGAATCAGGATATT
CTTCTAATACCTGGAATGCTGTTTTCCCGGGGATCGCAGTGGTGAGTAACCATGCATCATCAGGAGTACG
GATAAAATGCTTGATGGTCGGAAGAGGCATAAATTCCGTCAGCCAGTTTAGTCTGACCATCTCATCTGTA
ACATCATTGGCAACGCTACCTTTGCCATGTTTCAGAAACAACTCTGGCGCATCGGGCTTCCCATACAATC
GATAGATTGTCGCACCTGATTGCCCGACATTATCGCGAGCCCATTTATACCCATATAAATCAGCATCCAT
GTTGGAATTTAATCGCGGCCTAGAGCAAGACGTTTCCCGTTGAATATGGCTCATAACACCCCTTGTATTA
CTGTTTATGTAAGCAGACAGTTTTATTGTTCATGACCAAAATCCCTTAACGTGAGTTTTCGTTCCACTGA
GCGTCAGACCCCGTAGAAAAGATCAAAGGATCTTCTTGAGATCCTTTTTTTCTGCGCGTAATCTGCTGCT
TGCAAACAAAAAAACCACCGCTACCAGCGGTGGTTTGTTTGCCGGATCAAGAGCTACCAACTCTTTTTCC
GAAGGTAACTGGCTTCAGCAGAGCGCAGATACCAAATACTGTCCTTCTAGTGTAGCCGTAGTTAGGCCAC
CACTTCAAGAACTCTGTAGCACCGCCTACATACCTCGCTCTGCTAATCCTGTTACCAGTGGCTGCTGCCA
GTGGCGATAAGTCGTGTCTTACCGGGTTGGACTCAAGACGATAGTTACCGGATAAGGCGCAGCGGTCGGG
CTGAACGGGGGGTTCGTGCACACAGCCCAGCTTGGAGCGAACGACCTACACCGAACTGAGATACCTACAG
CGTGAGCTATGAGAAAGCGCCACGCTTCCCGAAGGGAGAAAGGCGGACAGGTATCCGGTAAGCGGCAGGG
TCGGAACAGGAGAGCGCACGAGGGAGCTTCCAGGGGGAAACGCCTGGTATCTTTATAGTCCTGTCGGGTT
TCGCCACCTCTGACTTGAGCGTCGATTTTTGTGATGCTCGTCAGGGGGGCGGAGCCTATGGAAAAACGCC
AGCAACGCGGCCTTTTTACGGTTCCTGGCCTTTTGCTGGCCTTTTGCTCACATGTTCTTTCCTGCGTTAT
CCCCTGATTCTGTGGATAACCGTATTACCGCCTTTGAGTGAGCTGATACCGCTCGCCGCAGCCGAACGAC
CGAGCGCAGCGAGTCAGTGAGCGAGGAAGCGGAAGAGCGCCTGATGCGGTATTTTCTCCTTACGCATCTG
TGCGGTATTTCACACCGCATATATGGTGCACTCTCAGTACAATCTGCTCTGATGCCGCATAGTTAAGCCA
GTATACACTCCGCTATCGCTACGTGACTGGGTCATGGCTGCGCCCCGACACCCGCCAACACCCGCTGACG
CGCCCTGACGGGCTTGTCTGCTCCCGGCATCCGCTTACAGACAAGCTGTGACCGTCTCCGGGAGCTGCAT
GTGTCAGAGGTTTTCACCGTCATCACCGAAACGCGCGAGGCAGCTGCGGTAAAGCTCATCAGCGTGGTCG
TGAAGCGATTCACAGATGTCTGCCTGTTCATCCGCGTCCAGCTCGTTGAGTTTCTCCAGAAGCGTTAATG
TCTGGCTTCTGATAAAGCGGGCCATGTTAAGGGCGGTTTTTTCCTGTTTGGTCACTGATGCCTCCGTGTA
AGGGGGATTTCTGTTCATGGGGGTAATGATACCGATGAAACGAGAGAGGATGCTCACGATACGGGTTACT
GATGATGAACATGCCCGGTTACTGGAACGTTGTGAGGGTAAACAACTGGCGGTATGGATGCGGCGGGACC
AGAGAAAAATCACTCAGGGTCAATGCCAGCGCTTCGTTAATACAGATGTAGGTGTTCCACAGGGTAGCCA
GCAGCATCCTGCGATGCAGATCCGGAACATAATGGTGCAGGGCGCTGACTTCCGCGTTTCCAGACTTTAC
GAAACACGGAAACCGAAGACCATTCATGTTGTTGCTCAGGTCGCAGACGTTTTGCAGCAGCAGTCGCTTC
ACGTTCGCTCGCGTATCGGTGATTCATTCTGCTAACCAGTAAGGCAACCCCGCCAGCCTAGCCGGGTCCT
CAACGACAGGAGCACGATCATGCGCACCCGTGGGGCCGCCATGCCGGCGATAATGGCCTGCTTCTCGCCG
AAACGTTTGGTGGCGGGACCAGTGACGAAGGCTTGAGCGAGGGCGTGCAAGATTCCGAATACCGCAAGCG
ACAGGCCGATCATCGTCGCGCTCCAGCGAAAGCGGTCCTCGCCGAAAATGACCCAGAGCGCTGCCGGCAC
CTGTCCTACGAGTTGCATGATAAAGAAGACAGTCATAAGTGCGGCGACGATAGTCATGCCCCGCGCCCAC
CGGAAGGAGCTGACTGGGTTGAAGGCTCTCAAGGGCATCGGTCGAGATCCCGGTGCCTAATGAGTGAGCT
AACTTACATTAATTGCGTTGCGCTCACTGCCCGCTTTCCAGTCGGGAAACCTGTCGTGCCAGCTGCATTA
ATGAATCGGCCAACGCGCGGGGAGAGGCGGTTTGCGTATTGGGCGCCAGGGTGGTTTTTCTTTTCACCAG
TGAGACGGGCAACAGCTGATTGCCCTTCACCGCCTGGCCCTGAGAGAGTTGCAGCAAGCGGTCCACGCTG
GTTTGCCCCAGCAGGCGAAAATCCTGTTTGATGGTGGTTAACGGCGGGATATAACATGAGCTGTCTTCGG
TATCGTCGTATCCCACTACCGAGATATCCGCACCAACGCGCAGCCCGGACTCGGTAATGGCGCGCATTGC
GCCCAGCGCCATCTGATCGTTGGCAACCAGCATCGCAGTGGGAACGATGCCCTCATTCAGCATTTGCATG
GTTTGTTGAAAACCGGACATGGCACTCCAGTCGCCTTCCCGTTCCGCTATCGGCTGAATTTGATTGCGAG
TGAGATATTTATGCCAGCCAGCCAGACGCAGACGCGCCGAGACAGAACTTAATGGGCCCGCTAACAGCGC
GATTTGCTGGTGACCCAATGCGACCAGATGCTCCACGCCCAGTCGCGTACCGTCTTCATGGGAGAAAATA
ATACTGTTGATGGGTGTCTGGTCAGAGACATCAAGAAATAACGCCGGAACATTAGTGCAGGCAGCTTCCA
CAGCAATGGCATCCTGGTCATCCAGCGGATAGTTAATGATCAGCCCACTGACGCGTTGCGCGAGAAGATT
GTGCACCGCCGCTTTACAGGCTTCGACGCCGCTTCGTTCTACCATCGACACCACCACGCTGGCACCCAGT
TGATCGGCGCGAGATTTAATCGCCGCGACAATTTGCGACGGCGCGTGCAGGGCCAGACTGGAGGTGGCAA
CGCCAATCAGCAACGACTGTTTGCCCGCCAGTTGTTGTGCCACGCGGTTGGGAATGTAATTCAGCTCCGC
CATCGCCGCTTCCACTTTTTCCCGCGTTTTCGCAGAAACGTGGCTGGCCTGGTTCACCACGCGGGAAACG
GTCTGATAAGAGACACCGGCATACTCTGCGACATCGTATAACGTTACTGGTTTCACATTCACCACCCTGA
ATTGACTCTCTTCCGGGCGCTATCATGCCATACCGCGAAAGGTTTTGCGCCATTCGATGGTGTCCGGGAT
CTCGACGCTCTCCCTTATGCGACTCCTGCATTAGGAAGCAGCCCAGTAGTAGGTTGAGGCCGTTGAGCAC
CGCCGCCGCAAGGAATGGTGCATGCAAGGAGATGGCGCCCAACAGTCCCCCGGCCACGGGGCCTGCCACC
ATACCCACGCCGAAACAAGCGCTCATGAGCCCGAAGTGGCGAGCCCGATCTTCCCCATCGGTGATGTCGG
CGATATAGGCGCCAGCAACCGCACCTGTGGCGCCGGTGATGCCGGCCACGATGCGTCCGGCGTAGAGGAT
CGAGATCTCGATCCCGCGAAATTAATACGACTCACTATAGGGGAATTGTGAGCGGATAACAATTCCCCTC
TAGAAATAATTTTGTTTAACTTTAAGAAGGAGATATACCATGGGCCACCATCACCATCACCATCACCATA
GCCCGATTCTGGGCTATTGGAAAATTAAAGGCCTGGTGCAGCCGACCCGCCTGCTGCTGGAATATCTGGA
AGAAAAATATGAAGAACATCTGTATGAACGCGATGAAGGCGATAAATGGCGCAACAAAAAATTTGAACTG
GGCCTGGAATTTCCGAACCTGCCGTATTATATTGATGGCGATGTGAAACTGACCCAGAGCATGGCGATTA
TTCGCTATATTGCGGATAAACATAACATGCTGGGCGGCTGCCCGAAAGAACGCGCGGAAATTAGCATGCT
GGAAGGCGCGGTGCTGGATATTCGCTATGGCGTGAGCCGCATTGCGTATAGCAAAGATTTTGAAACCCTG
AAAGTGGATTTTCTGAGCAAACTGCCGGAAATGCTGAAAATGTTTGAAGATCGCCTGTGCCATAAAACCT
ATCTGAACGGCGATCATGTGACCCATCCGGATTTTATGCTGTATGATGCGCTGGATGTGGTGCTGTATAT
GGATCCGATGTGCCTGGATGCGTTTCCGAAACTGGTGTGCTTTAAAAAACGCATTGAAGCGATTCCGCAG
ATTGATAAATATCTGAAAAGCAGCAAATATATTGCGTGGACCCTGCAGGGCTGGCAGGCGACCTTTGGCG
GCGGCGATCATCCGCCGAAATAATAAAAGCTTGCGGCCGCACTCGAGCACCACCACCACCACCACTGAGA
TCCGGCTGCTAACAAAGCCCGAAAGGAAGCTGAGTTGGCTGCTGCCACCGCTGAGCAATAACTAGCATAA
CCCCTTGGGGCCTCTAAACGGGTCTTGAGGGGTTTTTTGCTGAAAGGAGGAACTATATCCGGAT
