Features (pLannotate 1.2.2; 20 found; start..end, strand, type, name):
     14..32      +  promoter       T7 promoter: promoter for bacteriophage T7 RNA polymerase
     33..57      +  protein_bind   lac operator: The lac repressor binds to the lac operator to inhibit transcription in E. coli. This inhibition can be relieved by adding lactose or isopropyl-β-D-thiogalactopyranoside (IPTG). lac repressor encoded by lacI
     72..94      +  RBS            RBS: efficient ribosome binding site from bacteriophage T7 gene 10 (Olins and Rangwala, 1989)
    107..130     +  CDS            8xHis: 8xHis affinity tag
    131..781     +  CDS            GST26_SCHJA: Experimental evidence at protein level: Swiss-Prot protein existence level 1. GST isoenzymes appear to play a central role in the parasite detoxification system. Other functions are also suspected including a role in increasing the solubility of haematin in the parasite gut. From Schistosoma japonicum (Blood fluke).
    809..826     +  CDS            9xHis (fragment): 9xHis affinity tag
    836..885     +  CDS            SET1 (fragment): solubility-enhancement tag derived from T7 phage gene 10B
    893..940     +  terminator     T7 terminator: transcription terminator for bacteriophage T7 RNA polymerase
    977..1405    +  rep_origin     f1 ori (sequence partly withheld): f1 bacteriophage origin of replication; arrow indicates direction of (+) strand synthesis
   1458..1515    +  promoter       AmpR promoter (fragment): bla
   1524..2339    -  CDS            KanR: aminoglycoside phosphotransferase; aph(3')-Ia; confers resistance to kanamycin in bacteria or G418 (Geneticin®) in eukaryotes
   2461..3049    +  rep_origin     ori: high-copy-number ColE1/pMB1/pBR322/pUC origin of replication
   3235..3374    -  misc_feature   bom: basis of mobility region from pBR322
   3476..3667    -  CDS            rop: Rop protein, which maintains plasmids at low copy number; rop
   3684..4064    +  CDS            YPB1_ECOLX: Protein predicted: Swiss-Prot protein existence level 4. From Escherichia coli.
   4136..4427    -  CDS            TcR (fragment): tetracycline efflux protein; tet; confers resistance to tetracycline
   4442..4463    -  protein_bind   CAP binding site: CAP binding activates transcription in the presence of cAMP. E. coli catabolite activator protein
   4476..5558    -  CDS            lacI: lac repressor; lacI; The lac repressor binds to the lac operator to inhibit transcription in E. coli. This inhibition can be relieved by adding lactose or isopropyl-β-D-thiogalactopyranoside (IPTG).
   5559..5636    -  promoter       lacI promoter: lacI
   5644..5923    -  CDS            TcR (fragment): tetracycline efflux protein; tet; confers resistance to tetracycline
>Addgene plasmid #89595 | pTH861-gst-optec P210T | addgene full sequence | sequence record 206078 | Addgene NGS Result
GATCCCGCGAAATTAATACGACTCACTATAGGGGAATTGTGAGCGGATAACAATTCCCCTCTAGAAATAA
TTTTGTTTAACTTTAAGAAGGAGATATACCATGGGCCACCATCACCACCACCATCACCATAGCCCGATTC
TGGGCTATTGGAAAATTAAAGGCCTGGTGCAGCCGACCCGCCTGCTGCTGGAATATCTGGAAGAAAAATA
TGAAGAACATCTGTATGAACGCGATGAAGGCGATAAATGGCGCAACAAAAAATTTGAACTGGGCCTGGAA
TTTCCGAACCTGCCGTATTATATTGATGGCGATGTGAAACTGACCCAGAGCATGGCGATTATTCGCTATA
TTGCGGATAAACATAACATGCTGGGCGGCTGCCCGAAAGAACGCGCGGAAATTAGCATGCTGGAAGGCGC
GGTGCTGGATATTCGCTATGGCGTGAGCCGCATTGCGTATAGCAAAGATTTTGAAACCCTGAAAGTGGAT
TTTCTGAGCAAACTGCCGGAAATGCTGAAAATGTTTGAAGATCGCCTGTGCCATAAAACCTATCTGAACG
GCGATCATGTGACCCATCCGGATTTTATGCTGTATGATGCGCTGGATGTGGTGCTGTATATGGATCCGAT
GTGCCTGGATGCGTTTCCGAAACTGGTGTGCTTTAAAAAACGCATTGAAGCGATTCCGCAGATTGATAAA
TATCTGAAAAGCAGCAAATATATTGCGTGGACCCTGCAGGGCTGGCAGGCGACCTTTGGCGGCGGCGATC
ATCCGCCGAAATAATAAAAGCTTGCGGCCGCACTCGAGCACCACCACCACCACCACTGAGATCCGGCTGC
TAACAAAGCCCGAAAGGAAGCTGAGTTGGCTGCTGCCACCGCTGAGCAATAACTAGCATAACCCCTTGGG
GCCTCTAAACGGGTCTTGAGGGGTTTTTTGCTGAAAGGAGGAACTATATCCGGATTGGCGAATGGG
[124 nt withheld, positions 977-1100]
C
[91 nt withheld, positions 1102-1192]
A
[49 nt withheld, positions 1194-1242]
CCTTTGACGTTGGAGTCCACGTTCTTT
[37 nt withheld, positions 1270-1306]
ACCCTATCTCGGTCTATTCTTTTGATTTATAAGGGATTTTGCCGATTTCGGCCTATTGGTTAAAAAATGA
GCTGATTTAACAAAAATTTAACGCGAATTTTAACAAAATATTAACGCTTACAATTTAGGTGGCACTTTTC
GGGGAAATGTGCGCGGAACCCCTATTTGTTTATTTTTCTAAATACATTCAAATATGTATCCGCTCATGAA
TTAATTCTTAGAAAAACTCATCGAGCATCAAATGAAACTGCAATTTATTCATATCAGGATTATCAATACC
ATATTTTTGAAAAAGCCGTTTCTGTAATGAAGGAGAAAACTCACCGAGGCAGTTCCATAGGATGGCAAGA
TCCTGGTATCGGTCTGCGATTCCGACTCGTCCAACATCAATACAACCTATTAATTTCCCCTCGTCAAAAA
TAAGGTTATCAAGTGAGAAATCACCATGAGTGACGACTGAATCCGGTGAGAATGGCAAAAGTTTATGCAT
TTCTTTCCAGACTTGTTCAACAGGCCAGCCATTACGCTCGTCATCAAAATCACTCGCATCAACCAAACCG
TTATTCATTCGTGATTGCGCCTGAGCGAGACGAAATACGCGATCGCTGTTAAAAGGACAATTACAAACAG
GAATCGAATGCAACCGGCGCAGGAACACTGCCAGCGCATCAACAATATTTTCACCTGAATCAGGATATTC
TTCTAATACCTGGAATGCTGTTTTCCCGGGGATCGCAGTGGTGAGTAACCATGCATCATCAGGAGTACGG
ATAAAATGCTTGATGGTCGGAAGAGGCATAAATTCCGTCAGCCAGTTTAGTCTGACCATCTCATCTGTAA
CATCATTGGCAACGCTACCTTTGCCATGTTTCAGAAACAACTCTGGCGCATCGGGCTTCCCATACAATCG
ATAGATTGTCGCACCTGATTGCCCGACATTATCGCGAGCCCATTTATACCCATATAAATCAGCATCCATG
TTGGAATTTAATCGCGGCCTAGAGCAAGACGTTTCCCGTTGAATATGGCTCATAACACCCCTTGTATTAC
TGTTTATGTAAGCAGACAGTTTTATTGTTCATGACCAAAATCCCTTAACGTGAGTTTTCGTTCCACTGAG
CGTCAGACCCCGTAGAAAAGATCAAAGGATCTTCTTGAGATCCTTTTTTTCTGCGCGTAATCTGCTGCTT
GCAAACAAAAAAACCACCGCTACCAGCGGTGGTTTGTTTGCCGGATCAAGAGCTACCAACTCTTTTTCCG
AAGGTAACTGGCTTCAGCAGAGCGCAGATACCAAATACTGTCCTTCTAGTGTAGCCGTAGTTAGGCCACC
ACTTCAAGAACTCTGTAGCACCGCCTACATACCTCGCTCTGCTAATCCTGTTACCAGTGGCTGCTGCCAG
TGGCGATAAGTCGTGTCTTACCGGGTTGGACTCAAGACGATAGTTACCGGATAAGGCGCAGCGGTCGGGC
TGAACGGGGGGTTCGTGCACACAGCCCAGCTTGGAGCGAACGACCTACACCGAACTGAGATACCTACAGC
GTGAGCTATGAGAAAGCGCCACGCTTCCCGAAGGGAGAAAGGCGGACAGGTATCCGGTAAGCGGCAGGGT
CGGAACAGGAGAGCGCACGAGGGAGCTTCCAGGGGGAAACGCCTGGTATCTTTATAGTCCTGTCGGGTTT
CGCCACCTCTGACTTGAGCGTCGATTTTTGTGATGCTCGTCAGGGGGGCGGAGCCTATGGAAAAACGCCA
GCAACGCGGCCTTTTTACGGTTCCTGGCCTTTTGCTGGCCTTTTGCTCACATGTTCTTTCCTGCGTTATC
CCCTGATTCTGTGGATAACCGTATTACCGCCTTTGAGTGAGCTGATACCGCTCGCCGCAGCCGAACGACC
GAGCGCAGCGAGTCAGTGAGCGAGGAAGCGGAAGAGCGCCTGATGCGGTATTTTCTCCTTACGCATCTGT
GCGGTATTTCACACCGCAATGGTGCACTCTCAGTACAATCTGCTCTGATGCCGCATAGTTAAGCCAGTAT
ACACTCCGCTATCGCTACGTGACTGGGTCATGGCTGCGCCCCGACACCCGCCAACACCCGCTGACGCGCC
CTGACGGGCTTGTCTGCTCCCGGCATCCGCTTACAGACAAGCTGTGACCGTCTCCGGGAGCTGCATGTGT
CAGAGGTTTTCACCGTCATCACCGAAACGCGCGAGGCAGCTGCGGTAAAGCTCATCAGCGTGGTCGTGAA
GCGATTCACAGATGTCTGCCTGTTCATCCGCGTCCAGCTCGTTGAGTTTCTCCAGAAGCGTTAATGTCTG
GCTTCTGATAAAGCGGGCCATGTTAAGGGCGGTTTTTTCCTGTTTGGTCACTGATGCCTCCGTGTAAGGG
GGATTTCTGTTCATGGGGGTAATGATACCGATGAAACGAGAGAGGATGCTCACGATACGGGTTACTGATG
ATGAACATGCCCGGTTACTGGAACGTTGTGAGGGTAAACAACTGGCGGTATGGATGCGGCGGGACCAGAG
AAAAATCACTCAGGGTCAATGCCAGCGCTTCGTTAATACAGATGTAGGTGTTCCACAGGGTAGCCAGCAG
CATCCTGCGATGCAGATCCGGAACATAATGGTGCAGGGCGCTGACTTCCGCGTTTCCAGACTTTACGAAA
CACGGAAACCGAAGACCATTCATGTTGTTGCTCAGGTCGCAGACGTTTTGCAGCAGCAGTCGCTTCACGT
TCGCTCGCGTATCGGTGATTCATTCTGCTAACCAGTAAGGCAACCCCGCCAGCCTAGCCGGGTCCTCAAC
GACAGGAGCACGATCATGCGCACCCGTGGGGCCGCCATGCCGGCGATAATGGCCTGCTTCTCGCCGAAAC
GTTTGGTGGCGGGACCAGTGACGAAGGCTTGAGCGAGGGCGTGCAAGATTCCGAATACCGCAAGCGACAG
GCCGATCATCGTCGCGCTCCAGCGAAAGCGGTCCTCGCCGAAAATGACCCAGAGCGCTGCCGGCACCTGT
CCTACGAGTTGCATGATAAAGAAGACAGTCATAAGTGCGGCGACGATAGTCATGCCCCGCGCCCACCGGA
AGGAGCTGACTGGGTTGAAGGCTCTCAAGGGCATCGGTCGAGATCCCGGTGCCTAATGAGTGAGCTAACT
TACATTAATTGCGTTGCGCTCACTGCCCGCTTTCCAGTCGGGAAACCTGTCGTGCCAGCTGCATTAATGA
ATCGGCCAACGCGCGGGGAGAGGCGGTTTGCGTATTGGGCGCCAGGGTGGTTTTTCTTTTCACCAGTGAG
ACGGGCAACAGCTGATTGCCCTTCACCGCCTGGCCCTGAGAGAGTTGCAGCAAGCGGTCCACGCTGGTTT
GCCCCAGCAGGCGAAAATCCTGTTTGATGGTGGTTAACGGCGGGATATAACATGAGCTGTCTTCGGTATC
GTCGTATCCCACTACCGAGATATCCGCACCAACGCGCAGCCCGGACTCGGTAATGGCGCGCATTGCGCCC
AGCGCCATCTGATCGTTGGCAACCAGCATCGCAGTGGGAACGATGCCCTCATTCAGCATTTGCATGGTTT
GTTGAAAACCGGACATGGCACTCCAGTCGCCTTCCCGTTCCGCTATCGGCTGAATTTGATTGCGAGTGAG
ATATTTATGCCAGCCAGCCAGACGCAGACGCGCCGAGACAGAACTTAATGGGCCCGCTAACAGCGCGATT
TGCTGGTGACCCAATGCGACCAGATGCTCCACGCCCAGTCGCGTACCGTCTTCATGGGAGAAAATAATAC
TGTTGATGGGTGTCTGGTCAGAGACATCAAGAAATAACGCCGGAACATTAGTGCAGGCAGCTTCCACAGC
AATGGCATCCTGGTCATCCAGCGGATAGTTAATGATCAGCCCACTGACGCGTTGCGCGAGAAGATTGTGC
ACCGCCGCTTTACAGGCTTCGACGCCGCTTCGTTCTACCATCGACACCACCACGCTGGCACCCAGTTGAT
CGGCGCGAGATTTAATCGCCGCGACAATTTGCGACGGCGCGTGCAGGGCCAGACTGGAGGTGGCAACGCC
AATCAGCAACGACTGTTTGCCCGCCAGTTGTTGTGCCACGCGGTTGGGAATGTAATTCAGCTCCGCCATC
GCCGCTTCCACTTTTTCCCGCGTTTTCGCAGAAACGTGGCTGGCCTGGTTCACCACGCGGGAAACGGTCT
GATAAGAGACACCGGCATACTCTGCGACATCGTATAACGTTACTGGTTTCACATTCACCACCCTGAATTG
ACTCTCTTCCGGGCGCTATCATGCCATACCGCGAAAGGTTTTGCGCCATTCGATGGTGTCCGGGATCTCG
ACGCTCTCCCTTATGCGACTCCTGCATTAGGAAGCAGCCCAGTAGTAGGTTGAGGCCGTTGAGCACCGCC
GCCGCAAGGAATGGTGCATGCAAGGAGATGGCGCCCAACAGTCCCCCGGCCACGGGGCCTGCCACCATAC
CCACGCCGAAACAAGCGCTCATGAGCCCGAAGTGGCGAGCCCGATCTTCCCCATCGGTGATGTCGGCGAT
ATAGGCGCCAGCAACCGCACCTGTGGCGCCGGTGATGCCGGCCACGATGCGTCCGGCGTAGAGGATCGAG
ATCTC
